Addgene plasmid #175541: pcDNA5/FRT/TO_LAMP1_HaloTag9
Purpose: Lyzosomal expression of HaloTag9 in mammalian cells
Depositing lab: Kai Johnsson. Depositing organization: Max Planck Institute for Medical Research. Publication: Engineered HaloTag variants for fluorescence lifetime multiplexing. Frei MS, Tarnawski M, Roberti MJ, Koch B, Hiblot J, Johnsson K. Nat Methods. 2021 Dec 16. pii: 10.1038/s41592-021-01341-x. doi: 10.1038/s41592-021-01341-x. PubMed 34916672.
Backbone
  Vector backbone: pCDNA5/FR/TO
  Vector type: Mammalian Expression
  Selectable markers: Hygromycin
Growth in bacteria
  Bacterial resistance: Ampicillin, 100 μg/mL
  Growth temperature: 37°C
  Growth strain: DH5alpha
  Copy number: High Copy
Gene/Insert
  Gene/Insert name: LAMP1-HaloTag9 (alt name: LAMP1-HaloTag9)
  Species: H. sapiens (human)
  Mutation: HaloTag9 = HaloTag7-Q165H-P174R
  Cloning method: Gibson Cloning
Terms and licenses: Academic/Nonprofit Terms; Industry Terms: Not Available to Industry
How to cite: pcDNA5/FRT/TO_LAMP1_HaloTag9 was a gift from Kai Johnsson (Addgene plasmid # 175541 ; http://n2t.net/addgene:175541 ; RRID:Addgene_175541)
