[The description below was written by a language model from this plasmid's Addgene catalogue record and pLannotate feature annotations shown in this document.]
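Description:
pcDNA5/FRT/TO_LAMP1_HaloTag9 is a 7.3 kb mammalian expression plasmid built on the pcDNA5/FRT/TO backbone, designed to place the self-labelling protein tag HaloTag9 on lysosomes. It is maintained in E. coli through a high-copy ColE1/pUC-type origin and an ampicillin resistance gene (β-lactamase) driven by its own promoter. A partial f1 origin and remnants of lac regulatory sequence are also annotated in the backbone.

The expression cassette uses the human CMV immediate-early enhancer and promoter followed by two short tet operator-type elements (annotated as fragments of tet-responsive promoters). This matches the "TO" design, in which transcription is repressed in cells expressing the Tet repressor and induced by tetracycline or doxycycline, while cells without the repressor express the insert constitutively. Downstream lies the human LAMP1 coding sequence, a lysosome-associated membrane protein, joined through a short linker derived from cloning-site sequence to HaloTag at its C-terminal end, and the unit is terminated by the bGH polyadenylation signal. HaloTag is a modified bacterial dehalogenase that bonds covalently to chloroalkane ligands. HaloTag9 is HaloTag7 carrying the Q165H and P174R substitutions. The insert was assembled by Gibson cloning.

An FRT site sits directly upstream of a hygromycin resistance gene with an SV40 poly(A) signal and no annotated promoter of its own. In this arrangement, Flp-mediated recombination into a genomic FRT site of a suitable host line typically activates the marker, allowing hygromycin selection of stable, isogenic integrants. The plasmid serves for lysosomal labelling with fluorescent HaloTag ligands, and the associated work concerns HaloTag variants for fluorescence lifetime multiplexing.
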