Features (pLannotate 1.2.2; 23 found; start..end, strand, type, name):
    115..167     -  misc_feature   bom (fragment): basis of mobility region from pBR322
    322..701     +  enhancer       CMV enhancer: human cytomegalovirus immediate early enhancer
    702..905     +  promoter       CMV promoter: human cytomegalovirus (CMV) immediate early promoter
    907..926     +  promoter       PLtetO-1 promoter (fragment): modified phage lambda PL promoter with tet operator sites (Lutz and Bujard, 1997)
    928..947     +  promoter       PLtetO-1 promoter (fragment): modified phage lambda PL promoter with tet operator sites (Lutz and Bujard, 1997)
    955..988     +  promoter       TRE3GV promoter (fragment): 3rd-generation Tet-responsive promoter that can be activated by binding of Tet-On® 3G, optimized for retroviral and lentiviral vectors
   1130..2380    +  CDS            LAMP1: LAMP1_HUMAN - Experimental evidence at protein level: Swiss-Prot protein existence level 1. (Microbial infection) Acts as a receptor for Lassa virus protein. From Homo sapiens (Human).
   2414..2440    +  misc_feature   MCS (fragment): multiple cloning site
   2456..3339    +  CDS            HaloTag® (fragment): modified bacterial dehalogenase that forms covalent bonds with chloroalkane derivatives
   3390..3614    +  polyA_signal   bGH poly(A) signal: bovine growth hormone polyadenylation signal
   3618..3639    +  promoter       SV40 promoter (fragment): SV40 enhancer and early promoter
   3660..3893    +  rep_origin     f1 ori (fragment) (sequence partly withheld): f1 bacteriophage origin of replication; arrow indicates direction of (+) strand synthesis
   3898..3945    +  protein_bind   FRT: FLP-mediated recombination occurs in the 8-bp core sequence TCTAGAAA (Turan and Bode, 2011). FLP recombinase from the Saccharomyces cerevisiae 2μ plasmid
   3953..4975    +  CDS            HygR: aminoglycoside phosphotransferase from E. coli; aph(4)-Ia; confers resistance to hygromycin
   4985..5110    +  CDS            ble (fragment): BLE_KLEPN - Experimental evidence at protein level: Swiss-Prot protein existence level 1. Binding protein with a strong affinity to the bleomycin family of antibiotics. Binds to CL990; an antimitotic-antibiotic compound. From Klebsiella pneumoniae.
   5105..5226    +  polyA_signal   SV40 poly(A) signal: SV40 polyadenylation signal
   5299..5315    -  protein_bind   lac operator: The lac repressor binds to the lac operator to inhibit transcription in E. coli. This inhibition can be relieved by adding lactose or isopropyl-β-D-thiogalactopyranoside (IPTG). lac repressor encoded by lacI
   5323..5353    -  promoter       lac promoter: promoter for the E. coli lac operon
   5368..5389    -  protein_bind   CAP binding site: CAP binding activates transcription in the presence of cAMP. E. coli catabolite activator protein
   5402..5494    -  CDS            lacI (fragment): lac repressor; lacI; The lac repressor binds to the lac operator to inhibit transcription in E. coli. This inhibition can be relieved by adding lactose or isopropyl-β-D-thiogalactopyranoside (IPTG).
   5677..6265    -  rep_origin     ori: high-copy-number ColE1/pMB1/pBR322/pUC origin of replication
   6436..7296    -  CDS            AmpR: β-lactamase; bla; confers resistance to ampicillin, carbenicillin, and related antibiotics
   7297..56      -  promoter       AmpR promoter (across the origin): bla
>Addgene plasmid #175541 | pcDNA5/FRT/TO_LAMP1_HaloTag9 | addgene full sequence | sequence record 343743 | Addgene NGS Result
ATGAGCGGATACATATTTGAATGTATTTAGAAAAATAAACAAATAGGGGTTCCGCGCACATTTCCCCGAA
AAGTGCCACCTGACGTCGACGGATCGGGAGATCTCCCGATCCCCTATGGTGCACTCTCAGTACAATCTGC
TCTGATGCCGCATAGTTAAGCCAGTATCTGCTCCCTGCTTGTGTGTTGGAGGTCGCTGAGTAGTGCGCGA
GCAAAATTTAAGCTACAACAAGGCAAGGCTTGACCGACAATTGCATGAAGAATCTGCTTAGGGTTAGGCG
TTTTGCGCTGCTTCGCGATGTACGGGCCAGATATACGCGTTGACATTGATTATTGACTAGTTATTAATAG
TAATCAATTACGGGGTCATTAGTTCATAGCCCATATATGGAGTTCCGCGTTACATAACTTACGGTAAATG
GCCCGCCTGGCTGACCGCCCAACGACCCCCGCCCATTGACGTCAATAATGACGTATGTTCCCATAGTAAC
GCCAATAGGGACTTTCCATTGACGTCAATGGGTGGAGTATTTACGGTAAACTGCCCACTTGGCAGTACAT
CAAGTGTATCATATGCCAAGTACGCCCCCTATTGACGTCAATGACGGTAAATGGCCCGCCTGGCATTATG
CCCAGTACATGACCTTATGGGACTTTCCTACTTGGCAGTACATCTACGTATTAGTCATCGCTATTACCAT
GGTGATGCGGTTTTGGCAGTACATCAATGGGCGTGGATAGCGGTTTGACTCACGGGGATTTCCAAGTCTC
CACCCCATTGACGTCAATGGGAGTTTGTTTTGGCACCAAAATCAACGGGACTTTCCAAAATGTCGTAACA
ACTCCGCCCCATTGACGCAAATGGGCGGTAGGCGTGTACGGTGGGAGGTCTATATAAGCAGAGCTCTCCC
TATCAGTGATAGAGATCTCCCTATCAGTGATAGAGATCGTCGACGAGCTCGTTTAGTGAACCGTCAGATC
GCCTGGAGACGCCATCCACGCTGTTTTGACCTCCATAGAAGACACCGGGACCGATCCAGCCTCCGGACTC
TAGCGTTTAAACTTAAGCTTGGTACCGAGCTCGGATCCACTAGTCCAGTGTGGTGGAATTCTGCAGATAT
CCAGCAACCATGGCGGCCCCCGGCAGCGCCCGGCGACCCCTGCTGCTGCTACTGCTGTTGCTGCTGCTCG
GCCTCATGCATTGTGCGTCAGCAGCAATGTTTATGGTGAAAAATGGCAACGGGACCGCGTGCATAATGGC
CAACTTCTCTGCTGCCTTCTCAGTGAACTACGACACCAAGAGTGGCCCTAAGAACATGACCTTTGACCTG
CCATCAGATGCCACAGTGGTGCTCAACCGCAGCTCCTGTGGAAAAGAGAACACTTCTGACCCCAGTCTCG
TGATTGCTTTTGGAAGAGGACATACACTCACTCTCAATTTCACGAGAAATGCAACACGTTACAGCGTCCA
GCTCATGAGTTTTGTTTATAACTTGTCAGACACACACCTTTTCCCCAATGCGAGCTCCAAAGAAATCAAG
ACTGTGGAATCTATAACTGACATCAGGGCAGATATAGATAAAAAATACAGATGTGTTAGTGGCACCCAGG
TCCACATGAACAACGTGACCGTAACGCTCCATGATGCCACCATCCAGGCGTACCTTTCCAACAGCAGCTT
CAGCAGGGGAGAGACACGCTGTGAACAAGACAGGCCTTCCCCAACCACAGCGCCCCCTGCGCCACCCAGC
CCCTCGCCCTCACCCGTGCCCAAGAGCCCCTCTGTGGACAAGTACAACGTGAGCGGCACCAACGGGACCT
GCCTGCTGGCCAGCATGGGGCTGCAGCTGAACCTCACCTATGAGAGGAAGGACAACACGACGGTGACAAG
GCTTCTCAACATCAACCCCAACAAGACCTCGGCCAGCGGGAGCTGCGGCGCCCACCTGGTGACTCTGGAG
CTGCACAGCGAGGGCACCACCGTCCTGCTCTTCCAGTTCGGGATGAATGCAAGTTCTAGCCGGTTTTTCC
TACAAGGAATCCAGTTGAATACAATTCTTCCTGACGCCAGAGACCCCGCCTTTAAAGCTGCCAACGGCTC
CCTGCGAGCGCTGCAGGCCACAGTCGGCAATTCCTACAAGTGCAACGCGGAGGAGCACGTCCGTGTCACG
AAGGCGTTTTCAGTCAATATATTCAAAGTGTGGGTCCAGGCTTTCAAGGTGGAAGGTGGCCAGTTTGGCT
CTGTGGAGGAGTGTCTGCTGGACGAGAACAGCATGCTGATCCCCATCGCTGTGGGTGGTGCCCTGGCGGG
GCTGGTCCTCATCGTCCTCATCGCCTACCTCGTCGGCAGGAAGAGGAGTCACGCAGGCTACCAGACTATC
GGCTCCACCGGCTCCACAGGCTCCACCGGCGCGGTCGACGGTACCGCGGGCCCGGGATCCATCGCCACCG
GATCCGAAATCGGTACTGGCTTTCCATTCGACCCCCATTATGTGGAAGTCCTGGGCGAGCGCATGCACTA
CGTCGATGTTGGTCCGCGCGATGGCACCCCTGTGCTGTTCCTGCACGGTAACCCGACCTCCTCCTACGTG
TGGCGCAACATCATCCCGCATGTTGCACCGACCCATCGCTGCATTGCTCCAGACCTGATCGGTATGGGCA
AATCCGACAAACCAGACCTGGGTTATTTCTTCGACGACCACGTCCGCTTCATGGATGCCTTCATCGAAGC
CCTGGGTCTGGAAGAGGTCGTCCTGGTCATTCACGACTGGGGCTCCGCTCTGGGTTTCCACTGGGCCAAG
CGCAATCCAGAGCGCGTCAAAGGTATTGCATTTATGGAGTTCATCCGCCCTATCCCGACCTGGGACGAAT
GGCCAGAATTTGCCCGCGAGACCTTCCAGGCCTTCCGCACCACCGACGTCGGCCGCAAGCTGATCATCGA
TCATAACGTTTTTATCGAGGGTACGCTGCGTATGGGTGTCGTCCGCCCGCTGACTGAAGTCGAGATGGAC
CATTACCGCGAGCCGTTCCTGAATCCTGTTGACCGCGAGCCACTGTGGCGCTTCCCAAACGAGCTGCCAA
TCGCCGGTGAGCCAGCGAACATCGTCGCGCTGGTCGAAGAATACATGGACTGGCTGCACCAGTCCCCTGT
CCCGAAGCTGCTGTTCTGGGGCACCCCAGGCGTTCTGATCCCACCGGCCGAAGCCGCTCGCCTGGCCAAA
AGCCTGCCTAACTGCAAGGCTGTGGACATCGGCCCGGGTCTGAATCTGCTGCAAGAAGACAACCCGGACC
TGATCGGCAGCGAGATCGCGCGCTGGCTGTCTACTCTGGAGATTTCCGGTTAACCGCTCGAGTCTAGAGG
GCCCGTTTAAACCCGCTGATCAGCCTCGACTGTGCCTTCTAGTTGCCAGCCATCTGTTGTTTGCCCCTCC
CCCGTGCCTTCCTTGACCCTGGAAGGTGCCACTCCCACTGTCCTTTCCTAATAAAATGAGGAAATTGCAT
CGCATTGTCTGAGTAGGTGTCATTCTATTCTGGGGGGTGGGGTGGGGCAGGACAGCAAGGGGGAGGATTG
GGAAGACAATAGCAGGCATGCTGGGGATGCGGTGGGCTCTATGGCTTCTGAGGCGGAAAGAACCAGCTGG
GGCTCTAGGGGGTATCCCC
[124 nt withheld, positions 3660-3783]
C
[91 nt withheld, positions 3785-3875]
AGGGTGATGGTTCACGTACCTAGAAGTTCCTATTCCGAAGTTCCTATTCTCTAGAAAGTATAGGAACTTC
CTTGGCCAAAAAGCCTGAACTCACCGCGACGTCTGTCGAGAAGTTTCTGATCGAAAAGTTCGACAGCGTC
TCCGACCTGATGCAGCTCTCGGAGGGCGAAGAATCTCGTGCTTTCAGCTTCGATGTAGGAGGGCGTGGAT
ATGTCCTGCGGGTAAATAGCTGCGCCGATGGTTTCTACAAAGATCGTTATGTTTATCGGCACTTTGCATC
GGCCGCGCTCCCGATTCCGGAAGTGCTTGACATTGGGGAATTCAGCGAGAGCCTGACCTATTGCATCTCC
CGCCGTGCACAGGGTGTCACGTTGCAAGACCTGCCTGAAACCGAACTGCCCGCTGTTCTGCAGCCGGTCG
CGGAGGCCATGGATGCGATCGCTGCGGCCGATCTTAGCCAGACGAGCGGGTTCGGCCCATTCGGACCGCA
AGGAATCGGTCAATACACTACATGGCGTGATTTCATATGCGCGATTGCTGATCCCCATGTGTATCACTGG
CAAACTGTGATGGACGACACCGTCAGTGCGTCCGTCGCGCAGGCTCTCGATGAGCTGATGCTTTGGGCCG
AGGACTGCCCCGAAGTCCGGCACCTCGTGCACGCGGATTTCGGCTCCAACAATGTCCTGACGGACAATGG
CCGCATAACAGCGGTCATTGACTGGAGCGAGGCGATGTTCGGGGATTCCCAATACGAGGTCGCCAACATC
TTCTTCTGGAGGCCGTGGTTGGCTTGTATGGAGCAGCAGACGCGCTACTTCGAGCGGAGGCATCCGGAGC
TTGCAGGATCGCCGCGGCTCCGGGCGTATATGCTCCGCATTGGTCTTGACCAACTCTATCAGAGCTTGGT
TGACGGCAATTTCGATGATGCAGCTTGGGCGCAGGGTCGATGCGACGCAATCGTCCGATCCGGAGCCGGG
ACTGTCGGGCGTACACAAATCGCCCGCAGAAGCGCGGCCGTCTGGACCGATGGCTGTGTAGAAGTACTTG
CCGATAGTGGAAACCGACGCCCCAGCACTCGTCCGAGGGCAAAGGAATAGCACGTACTACGAGATTTCGA
TTCCACCGCCGCCTTCTATGAAAGGTTGGGCTTCGGAATCGTTTTCCGGGACGCCGGCTGGATGATCCTC
CAGCGCGGGGATCTCATGCTGGAGTTCTTCGCCCACCCCAACTTGTTTATTGCAGCTTATAATGGTTACA
AATAAAGCAATAGCATCACAAATTTCACAAATAAAGCATTTTTTTCACTGCATTCTAGTTGTGGTTTGTC
CAAACTCATCAATGTATCTTATCATGTCTGTATACCGTCGACCTCTAGCTAGAGCTTGGCGTAATCATGG
TCATAGCTGTTTCCTGTGTGAAATTGTTATCCGCTCACAATTCCACACAACATACGAGCCGGAAGCATAA
AGTGTAAAGCCTGGGGTGCCTAATGAGTGAGCTAACTCACATTAATTGCGTTGCGCTCACTGCCCGCTTT
CCAGTCGGGAAACCTGTCGTGCCAGCTGCATTAATGAATCGGCCAACGCGCGGGGAGAGGCGGTTTGCGT
ATTGGGCGCTCTTCCGCTTCCTCGCTCACTGACTCGCTGCGCTCGGTCGTTCGGCTGCGGCGAGCGGTAT
CAGCTCACTCAAAGGCGGTAATACGGTTATCCACAGAATCAGGGGATAACGCAGGAAAGAACATGTGAGC
AAAAGGCCAGCAAAAGGCCAGGAACCGTAAAAAGGCCGCGTTGCTGGCGTTTTTCCATAGGCTCCGCCCC
CCTGACGAGCATCACAAAAATCGACGCTCAAGTCAGAGGTGGCGAAACCCGACAGGACTATAAAGATACC
AGGCGTTTCCCCCTGGAAGCTCCCTCGTGCGCTCTCCTGTTCCGACCCTGCCGCTTACCGGATACCTGTC
CGCCTTTCTCCCTTCGGGAAGCGTGGCGCTTTCTCATAGCTCACGCTGTAGGTATCTCAGTTCGGTGTAG
GTCGTTCGCTCCAAGCTGGGCTGTGTGCACGAACCCCCCGTTCAGCCCGACCGCTGCGCCTTATCCGGTA
ACTATCGTCTTGAGTCCAACCCGGTAAGACACGACTTATCGCCACTGGCAGCAGCCACTGGTAACAGGAT
TAGCAGAGCGAGGTATGTAGGCGGTGCTACAGAGTTCTTGAAGTGGTGGCCTAACTACGGCTACACTAGA
AGAACAGTATTTGGTATCTGCGCTCTGCTGAAGCCAGTTACCTTCGGAAAAAGAGTTGGTAGCTCTTGAT
CCGGCAAACAAACCACCGCTGGTAGCGGTGGTTTTTTTGTTTGCAAGCAGCAGATTACGCGCAGAAAAAA
AGGATCTCAAGAAGATCCTTTGATCTTTTCTACGGGGTCTGACGCTCAGTGGAACGAAAACTCACGTTAA
GGGATTTTGGTCATGAGATTATCAAAAAGGATCTTCACCTAGATCCTTTTAAATTAAAAATGAAGTTTTA
AATCAATCTAAAGTATATATGAGTAAACTTGGTCTGACAGTTACCAATGCTTAATCAGTGAGGCACCTAT
CTCAGCGATCTGTCTATTTCGTTCATCCATAGTTGCCTGACTCCCCGTCGTGTAGATAACTACGATACGG
GAGGGCTTACCATCTGGCCCCAGTGCTGCAATGATACCGCGAGACCCACGCTCACCGGCTCCAGATTTAT
CAGCAATAAACCAGCCAGCCGGAAGGGCCGAGCGCAGAAGTGGTCCTGCAACTTTATCCGCCTCCATCCA
GTCTATTAATTGTTGCCGGGAAGCTAGAGTAAGTAGTTCGCCAGTTAATAGTTTGCGCAACGTTGTTGCC
ATTGCTACAGGCATCGTGGTGTCACGCTCGTCGTTTGGTATGGCTTCATTCAGCTCCGGTTCCCAACGAT
CAAGGCGAGTTACATGATCCCCCATGTTGTGCAAAAAAGCGGTTAGCTCCTTCGGTCCTCCGATCGTTGT
CAGAAGTAAGTTGGCCGCAGTGTTATCACTCATGGTTATGGCAGCACTGCATAATTCTCTTACTGTCATG
CCATCCGTAAGATGCTTTTCTGTGACTGGTGAGTACTCAACCAAGTCATTCTGAGAATAGTGTATGCGGC
GACCGAGTTGCTCTTGCCCGGCGTCAATACGGGATAATACCGCGCCACATAGCAGAACTTTAAAAGTGCT
CATCATTGGAAAACGTTCTTCGGGGCGAAAACTCTCAAGGATCTTACCGCTGTTGAGATCCAGTTCGATG
TAACCCACTCGTGCACCCAACTGATCTTCAGCATCTTTTACTTTCACCAGCGTTTCTGGGTGAGCAAAAA
CAGGAAGGCAAAATGCCGCAAAAAAGGGAATAAGGGCGACACGGAAATGTTGAATACTCATACTCTTCCT
TTTTCAATATTATTGAAGCATTTATCAGGGTTATTGTCTC
